>Addgene plasmid #113008 | pMAL c2x Tral C | addgene full sequence | sequence record 217568 | Addgene NGS Result
TTGAGATCCTTTTTTTCTGCGCGTAATCTGCTGCTTGCAAACAAAAAAACCACCGCTACCAGCGGTGGTT
TGTTTGCCGGATCAAGAGCTACCAACTCTTTTTCCGAAGGTAACTGGCTTCAGCAGAGCGCAGATACCAA
ATACTGTCCTTCTAGTGTAGCCGTAGTTAGGCCACCACTTCAAGAACTCTGTAGCACCGCCTACATACCT
CGCTCTGCTAATCCTGTTACCAGTGGCTGCTGCCAGTGGCGATAAGTCGTGTCTTACCGGGTTGGACTCA
AGACGATAGTTACCGGATAAGGCGCAGCGGTCGGGCTGAACGGGGGGTTCGTGCACACAGCCCAGCTTGG
AGCGAACGACCTACACCGAACTGAGATACCTACAGCGTGAGCTATGAGAAAGCGCCACGCTTCCCGAAGG
GAGAAAGGCGGACAGGTATCCGGTAAGCGGCAGGGTCGGAACAGGAGAGCGCACGAGGGAGCTTCCAGGG
GGAAACGCCTGGTATCTTTATAGTCCTGTCGGGTTTCGCCACCTCTGACTTGAGCGTCGATTTTTGTGAT
GCTCGTCAGGGGGGCGGAGCCTATGGAAAAACGCCAGCAACGCGGCCTTTTTACGGTTCCTGGCCTTTTG
CTGGCCTTTTGCTCACATGTTCTTTCCTGCGTTATCCCCTGATTCTGTGGATAACCGTATTACCGCCTTT
GAGTGAGCTGATACCGCTCGCCGCAGCCGAACGACCGAGCGCAGCGAGTCAGTGAGCGAGGAAGCGGAAG
AGCGCCTGATGCGGTATTTTCTCCTTACGCATCTGTGCGGTATTTCACACCGCATATATGGTGCACTCTC
AGTACAATCTGCTCTGATGCCGCATAGTTAAGCCAGTATACACTCCGCTATCGCTACGTGACTGGGTCAT
GGCTGCGCCCCGACACCCGCCAACACCCGCTGACGCGCCCTGACGGGCTTGTCTGCTCCCGGCATCCGCT
TACAGACAAGCTGTGACCGTCTCCGGGAGCTGCATGTGTCAGAGGTTTTCACCGTCATCACCGAAACGCG
CGAGGCAGCTGCGGTAAAGCTCATCAGCGTGGTCGTGCAGCGATTCACAGATGTCTGCCTGTTCATCCGC
GTCCAGCTCGTTGAGTTTCTCCAGAAGCGTTAATGTCTGGCTTCTGATAAAGCGGGCCATGTTAAGGGCG
GTTTTTTCCTGTTTGGTCACTGATGCCTCCGTGTAAGGGGGATTTCTGTTCATGGGGGTAATGATACCGA
TGAAACGAGAGAGGATGCTCACGATACGGGTTACTGATGATGAACATGCCCGGTTACTGGAACGTTGTGA
GGGTAAACAACTGGCGGTATGGATGCGGCGGGACCAGAGAAAAATCACTCAGGGTCAATGCCAGCGCTTC
GTTAATACAGATGTAGGTGTTCCACAGGGTAGCCAGCAGCATCCTGCGATGCAGATCCGGAACATAATGG
TGCAGGGCGCTGACTTCCGCGTTTCCAGACTTTACGAAACACGGAAACCGAAGACCATTCATGTTGTTGC
TCAGGTCGCAGACGTTTTGCAGCAGCAGTCGCTTCACGTTCGCTCGCGTATCGGTGATTCATTCTGCTAA
CCAGTAAGGCAACCCCGCCAGCCTAGCCGGGTCCTCAACGACAGGAGCACGATCATGCGCACCCGTGGCC
AGGACCCAACGCTGCCCGAAATTCCGACACCATCGAATGGTGCAAAACCTTTCGCGGTATGGCATGATAG
CGCCCGGAAGAGAGTCAATTCAGGGTGGTGAATGTGAAACCAGTAACGTTATACGATGTCGCAGAGTATG
CCGGTGTCTCTTATCAGACCGTTTCCCGCGTGGTGAACCAGGCCAGCCACGTTTCTGCGAAAACGCGGGA
AAAAGTGGAAGCGGCGATGGCGGAGCTGAATTACATTCCCAACCGCGTGGCACAACAACTGGCGGGCAAA
CAGTCGTTGCTGATTGGCGTTGCCACCTCCAGTCTGGCCCTGCACGCGCCGTCGCAAATTGTCGCGGCGA
TTAAATCTCGCGCCGATCAACTGGGTGCCAGCGTGGTGGTGTCGATGGTAGAACGAAGCGGCGTCGAAGC
CTGTAAAGCGGCGGTGCACAATCTTCTCGCGCAACGCGTCAGTGGGCTGATCATTAACTATCCGCTGGAT
GACCAGGATGCCATTGCTGTGGAAGCTGCCTGCACTAATGTTCCGGCGTTATTTCTTGATGTCTCTGACC
AGACACCCATCAACAGTATTATTTTCTCCCATGAAGACGGTACGCGACTGGGCGTGGAGCATCTGGTCGC
ATTGGGTCACCAGCAAATCGCGCTGTTAGCGGGCCCATTAAGTTCTGTCTCGGCGCGTCTGCGTCTGGCT
GGCTGGCATAAATATCTCACTCGCAATCAAATTCAGCCGATAGCGGAACGGGAAGGCGACTGGAGTGCCA
TGTCCGGTTTTCAACAAACCATGCAAATGCTGAATGAGGGCATCGTTCCCACTGCGATGCTGGTTGCCAA
CGATCAGATGGCGCTGGGCGCAATGCGCGCCATTACCGAGTCCGGGCTGCGCGTTGGTGCGGATATCTCA
GTAGTGGGATACGACGATACCGAAGACAGCTCATGTTATATCCCGCCGTTAACCACCATCAAACAGGATT
TTCGCCTGCTGGGGCAAACCAGCGTGGACCGCTTGCTGCAACTCTCTCAGGGCCAGGCGGTGAAGGGCAA
TCAGCTGTTGCCCGTCTCACTGGTGAAAAGAAAAACCACCCTGGCGCCCAATACGCAAACCGCCTCTCCC
CGCGCGTTGGCCGATTCATTAATGCAGCTGGCACGACAGGTTTCCCGACTGGAAAGCGGGCAGTGAGCGC
AACGCAATTAATGTAAGTTAGCTCACTCATTAGGCACAATTCTCATGTTTGACAGCTTATCATCGACTGC
ACGGTGCACCAATGCTTCTGGCGTCAGGCAGCCATCGGAAGCTGTGGTATGGCTGTGCAGGTCGTAAATC
ACTGCATAATTCGTGTCGCTCAAGGCGCACTCCCGTTCTGGATAATGTTTTTTGCGCCGACATCATAACG
GTTCTGGCAAATATTCTGAAATGAGCTGTTGACAATTAATCATCGGCTCGTATAATGTGTGGAATTGTGA
GCGGATAACAATTTCACACAGGAAACAGCCAGTCCGTTTAGGTGTTTTCACGAGCACTTCACCAACAAGG
ACCATAGCATATGAAAATCGAAGAAGGTAAACTGGTAATCTGGATTAACGGCGATAAAGGCTATAACGGT
CTCGCTGAAGTCGGTAAGAAATTCGAGAAAGATACCGGAATTAAAGTCACCGTTGAGCATCCGGATAAAC
TGGAAGAGAAATTCCCACAGGTTGCGGCAACTGGCGATGGCCCTGACATTATCTTCTGGGCACACGACCG
CTTTGGTGGCTACGCTCAATCTGGCCTGTTGGCTGAAATCACCCCGGACAAAGCGTTCCAGGACAAGCTG
TATCCGTTTACCTGGGATGCCGTACGTTACAACGGCAAGCTGATTGCTTACCCGATCGCTGTTGAAGCGT
TATCGCTGATTTATAACAAAGATCTGCTGCCGAACCCGCCAAAAACCTGGGAAGAGATCCCGGCGCTGGA
TAAAGAACTGAAAGCGAAAGGTAAGAGCGCGCTGATGTTCAACCTGCAAGAACCGTACTTCACCTGGCCG
CTGATTGCTGCTGACGGGGGTTATGCGTTCAAGTATGAAAACGGCAAGTACGACATTAAAGACGTGGGCG
TGGATAACGCTGGCGCGAAAGCGGGTCTGACCTTCCTGGTTGACCTGATTAAAAACAAACACATGAATGC
AGACACCGATTACTCCATCGCAGAAGCTGCCTTTAATAAAGGCGAAACAGCGATGACCATCAACGGCCCG
TGGGCATGGTCCAACATCGACACCAGCAAAGTGAATTATGGTGTAACGGTACTGCCGACCTTCAAGGGTC
AACCATCCAAACCGTTCGTTGGCGTGCTGAGCGCAGGTATTAACGCCGCCAGTCCGAACAAAGAGCTGGC
AAAAGAGTTCCTCGAAAACTATCTGCTGACTGATGAAGGTCTGGAAGCGGTTAATAAAGACAAACCGCTG
GGTGCCGTAGCGCTGAAGTCTTACGAGGAAGAGTTGGCGAAAGATCCACGTATTGCCGCCACTATGGAAA
ACGCCCAGAAAGGTGAAATCATGCCGAACATCCCGCAGATGTCCGCTTTCTGGTATGCCGTGCGTACTGC
GGTGATCAACGCCGCCAGCGGTCGTCAGACTGTCGATGAAGCCCTGAAAGACGCGCAGACTAATTCGAGC
TCGAACAACAACAACAATAACAATAACAACAACCTCGGGATCGAGGGAAGGATTTCAGAATTCATGCATC
GCGGCAACCAGAACTCGAACAACATGATGAACATGCGCAACCGCGGCATGGGATCCCGCGGCCCCATGCG
ACCCAATCAGGGCTATCGTCCGCAGTCGGCCAATAATCAGAACAAGCCGCGGAACAAGATCAAGTTCGAG
GGCGACTTCGATTTCGAGCAGGCAAACAACAAGTTCGAGGAACTGCGCTCCCAACTGGCCAAGCTCAAGG
TGGCCGAGGATGGTGCACCCAAGCCAGCCACCAATGCAACGGCCGCCACTGCAACTGCAACCAATGAGCA
GGTGGGTGAGAAGGTTGAAGGCGTTCACACACTGAATGGCGAGACCGACAAGAAGGATGATTCTGGCAAC
GAGACCGGCGCTGGAGAGCACGAGCCTGAGGAGGATGATGTTGCTGTGTGCTACGACAAGACCAAATCGT
TCTTCGACAACATCTCGTGCGAGGCTGCCCAGGATCGCAGCAAGAACAAGAAGAACGATTGGCGCCAGGA
GCGCAAGTTGAACACGGAGACCTTCGGAGTGTCCTCCACACGACGTGGCAGTTACCGCGGACGCAACCAA
TACTACAACAATAATGGCAACGGCGGCATTAACTCGGGATATGGAGGAGCGCCAGGCTACAACAGGAACA
ATTATCGCATGGGTGGCGGCGGCGGAAACTTCCGAAACAGGAGCAACAATCGCAACAACGGCGGCGGTCG
TGGCGGAAACGGAATGCCAAACATCACCAATGGCAACACGGCTGCTGCGCTGAAGGCGGCCAACAATGCT
GCTGGCCACGGATCCAATGCCACGGACTCCAGTGCACCAAATGCCACAACCGCGACGACAAAGTCGACGT
CCCTCTTGCCAGAGCAGACGCAACAGGTGGCGGCAGTTTCACAATAGAAGCTTGGCACTGGCCGTCGTTT
TACAACGTCGTGACTGGGAAAACCCTGGCGTTACCCAACTTAATCGCCTTGCAGCACATCCCCCTTTCGC
CAGCTGGCGTAATAGCGAAGAGGCCCGCACCGATCGCCCTTCCCAACAGTTGCGCAGCCTGAATGGCGAA
TGGCAGCTTGGCTGTTTTGGCGGATGAGATAAGATTTTCAGCCTGATACAGATTAAATCAGAACGCAGAA
GCGGTCTGATAAAACAGAATTTGCCTGGCGGCAGTAGCGCGGTGGTCCCACCTGACCCCATGCCGAACTC
AGAAGTGAAACGCCGTAGCGCCGATGGTAGTGTGGGGTCTCCCCATGCGAGAGTAGGGAACTGCCAGGCA
TCAAATAAAACGAAAGGCTCAGTCGAAAGACTGGGCCTTTCGTTTTATCTGTTGTTTGTCGGTGAACGCT
CTCCTGAGTAGGACAAATCCGCCGGGAGCGGATTTGAACGTTGCGAAGCAACGGCCCGGAGGGTGGCGGG
CAGGACGCCCGCCATAAACTGCCAGGCATCAAATTAAGCAGAAGGCCATCCTGACGGATGGCCTTTTTGC
GTTTCTACAAACTCTTTTGTTTATTTTTCTAAATACATTCAAATATGTATCCGCTCATGAGACAATAACC
CTGATAAATGCTTCAATAATATTGAAAAAGGAAGAGTATGAGTATTCAACATTTCCGTGTCGCCCTTATT
CCCTTTTTTGCGGCATTTTGCCTTCCTGTTTTTGCTCACCCAGAAACGCTGGTGAAAGTAAAAGATGCTG
AAGATCAGTTGGGTGCACGAGTGGGTTACATCGAACTGGATCTCAACAGCGGTAAGATCCTTGAGAGTTT
TCGCCCCGAAGAACGTTTCCCAATGATGAGCACTTTTAAAGTTCTGCTATGTGGCGCGGTATTATCCCGT
GTTGACGCCGGGCAAGAGCAACTCGGTCGCCGCATACACTATTCTCAGAATGACTTGGTTGAGTACTCAC
CAGTCACAGAAAAGCATCTTACGGATGGCATGACAGTAAGAGAATTATGCAGTGCTGCCATAACCATGAG
TGATAACACTGCGGCCAACTTACTTCTGACAACGATCGGAGGACCGAAGGAGCTAACCGCTTTTTTGCAC
AACATGGGGGATCATGTAACTCGCCTTGATCGTTGGGAACCGGAGCTGAATGAAGCCATACCAAACGACG
AGCGTGACACCACGATGCCTGTAGCAATGGCAACAACGTTGCGCAAACTATTAACTGGCGAACTACTTAC
TCTAGCTTCCCGGCAACAATTAATAGACTGGATGGAGGCGGATAAAGTTGCAGGACCACTTCTGCGCTCG
GCCCTTCCGGCTGGCTGGTTTATTGCTGATAAATCTGGAGCCGGTGAGCGTGGGTCTCGCGGTATCATTG
CAGCACTGGGGCCAGATGGTAAGCCCTCCCGTATCGTAGTTATCTACACGACGGGGAGTCAGGCAACTAT
GGATGAACGAAATAGACAGATCGCTGAGATAGGTGCCTCACTGATTAAGCATTGGTAACTGTCAGACCAA
GTTTACTCATATATACTTTAGATTGATT
[38 nt withheld, positions 6889-6926]
A
[37 nt withheld, positions 6928-6964]
ATTTTGTTAAAATTCGCGTTAAATTTTTGTTAAATCAGCTCATTTTTTAACCAATAGGCCGAAATCGGCA
AAATCCCTTATAAATCAAAAGAATAGACCGAGATAGGGT
[37 nt withheld, positions 7074-7110]
AAAGAACGTGGACTCCAACGTCAAAGG
[141 nt withheld, positions 7138-7278]
G
[125 nt withheld, positions 7280-7404]
AAAGGATCTAGGTGAAGATCCTTTTTGATAATCTCATGACCAAAATCCCTTAACGTGAGTTTTCGTTCCA
CTGAGCGTCAGACCCCGTAGAAAAGATCAAAGGATCTTC
Features (pLannotate 1.2.2; 18 found; start..end, strand, type, name):
      1..589     +  rep_origin     ori: high-copy-number ColE1/pMB1/pBR322/pUC origin of replication
    775..917     -  misc_feature   bom: basis of mobility region from pBR322
   1019..1210    -  CDS            rop: Rop protein, which maintains plasmids at low copy number; rop
   1227..1607    +  CDS            YPB1_ECOLX: Protein predicted: Swiss-Prot protein existence level 4. From Escherichia coli.
   1706..1783    +  promoter       lacIq promoter: lacI (mutant); In the lacIq allele, a single base change in the promoter boosts expression of the lacI gene about 10-fold.
   1784..2866    +  CDS            lacI: lac repressor; lacI; The lac repressor binds to the lac operator to inhibit transcription in E. coli. This inhibition can be relieved by adding lactose or isopropyl-β-D-thiogalactopyranoside (IPTG).
   2879..2900    +  protein_bind   CAP binding site: CAP binding activates transcription in the presence of cAMP. E. coli catabolite activator protein
   2919..2936    +  promoter       tet promoter (fragment): E. coli promoter for tetracycline efflux protein gene
   3109..3137    +  promoter       tac promoter: strong E. coli promoter; hybrid between the trp and lac UV5 promoters
   3145..3161    +  protein_bind   lac operator: The lac repressor binds to the lac operator to inhibit transcription in E. coli. This inhibition can be relieved by adding lactose or isopropyl-β-D-thiogalactopyranoside (IPTG). lac repressor encoded by lacI
   3231..4331    +  CDS            MBP: maltose binding protein from E. coli; malE (mutated); This version of the gene does not encode a signal sequence, so MBP will remain in the cytosol.
   5306..5460    +  CDS            lacZα (fragment): LacZα fragment of β-galactosidase; lacZ fragment
   5553..5668    +  ncRNA          5S rRNA: Accession: RF00001 - 5S ribosomal RNA
   5672..5758    +  terminator     rrnB T1 terminator: Escherichia coli rrnB; transcription terminator T1 from the E. coli rrnB gene
   5850..5877    +  terminator     rrnB T2 terminator: transcription terminator T2 from the E. coli rrnB gene
   5896..5987    +  promoter       AmpR promoter: bla
   5988..6848    +  CDS            AmpR: β-lactamase; bla; confers resistance to ampicillin, carbenicillin, and related antibiotics
   6890..7403    -  rep_origin     M13 ori (sequence partly withheld): M13 bacteriophage origin of replication; arrow indicates direction of (+) strand synthesis
