[The description below was written by a language model from this plasmid's Addgene catalogue record and pLannotate feature annotations shown in this document.]
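Description:
pMAL c2x Tral C is a bacterial expression plasmid built on the pMAL backbone for producing the C-terminal region of Drosophila melanogaster Trailer hitch (Tral, also known as LSm15/CG10686) as a fusion to maltose-binding protein. The insert covers amino acids 356–652 of Tral and was introduced by restriction cloning, although the sites used are not recorded. In the feature table the insert is not annotated, but it presumably lies in the unannotated gap between the end of the MBP coding sequence and the residual lacZα fragment, which is where the pMAL polylinker sits.

Expression is driven by the strong hybrid tac promoter, controlled by an adjacent lac operator. The plasmid carries its own lacI gene under the lacIq promoter, so repression is tight until it is relieved with IPTG. The malE version present lacks a signal sequence, so the MBP–Tral fusion stays in the cytoplasm rather than being exported to the periplasm. MBP commonly improves solubility and allows affinity purification on amylose resin. Transcription is terminated by the rrnB T1 and T2 terminators downstream of the cloning region.

The plasmid replicates from a ColE1/pMB1-type origin, and the pBR322-derived bom and rop elements are also present, although the catalogue lists it as high copy. Selection is by ampicillin resistance (β-lactamase), and an M13 origin permits single-stranded DNA production. The record indicates use for making recombinant Tral C-terminal protein. The associated study concerns PNG kinase substrates and Tral's role as a translational repressor at the oocyte-to-embryo transition.
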