Addgene plasmid #113008: pMAL c2x Tral C
Purpose: For bacterial expression of MBP fusion of C terminal region of Drosophila Tral
Depositing lab: Terry Orr-Weaver. Depositing organization: Whitehead Institute for Biomedical Research. Publication: Identification of PNG kinase substrates uncovers interactions with the translational repressor TRAL in the oocyte-to-embryo transition. Hara M, Lourido S, Petrova B, Lou HJ, Von Stetina JR, Kashevsky H, Turk BE, Orr-Weaver TL. Elife. 2018 Feb 26;7. pii: 33150. doi: 10.7554/eLife.33150. PubMed 29480805.
Backbone
  Vector backbone: pMAL
  Vector type: Bacterial Expression
Growth in bacteria
  Bacterial resistance: Ampicillin, 100 μg/mL
  Growth temperature: 37°C
  Growth strain: DH5alpha
  Copy number: High Copy
Gene/Insert
  Gene/Insert name: C terminus of tral
  Species: D. melanogaster (fly)
  Mutation: amino acids 356-652
  Entrez Gene: tral (a.k.a. Dmel_CG10686, BEST:GH08269, CG10686, DmLSm15, Dmel\CG10686, LSm15, Lsm15, Scd6p, TRAL, Tral, anon-EST:Posey139, anon-WO0172774.89, anon-WO02059370.24, p67, p70)
  Cloning method: Restriction Enzyme; 5′ cloning site Unknown (unknown if destroyed); 3′ cloning site Unknown (unknown if destroyed)
Terms and licenses: Academic/Nonprofit Terms; Industry Terms: Not Available to Industry
How to cite: pMAL c2x Tral C was a gift from Terry Orr-Weaver (Addgene plasmid # 113008 ; http://n2t.net/addgene:113008 ; RRID:Addgene_113008)
